Addgene plasmid #80562: Rab40c cds in pGem-T Easy
Purpose: Can be used for in situ hybridisation or other purposes
Depositing lab: Rob Parton. Depositing organization: University of Queensland, Institute for Molecular Bioscience. Publication: A plasmid library of full-length zebrafish rab proteins for in vivo cell biology. Hall TE, Martel N, Lo HP, Xiong Z, Parton RG. Cell Logist. 2017 Mar 1;7(1):e1301151. doi: 10.1080/21592799.2017.1301151. eCollection 2017. PubMed 28396820.
Backbone
  Vector backbone: pGemT easy
  Backbone manufacturer: Promega
Growth in bacteria
  Bacterial resistance: Ampicillin, 100 μg/mL
  Growth temperature: 37°C
  Growth strain: DH5alpha
  Copy number: High Copy
Gene/Insert
  Gene/Insert name: rab40c
  Species: D. rerio (zebrafish)
  Entrez Gene: rab40c (a.k.a. cb453, wu:fk50d06, zgc:136966)
Terms and licenses: Academic/Nonprofit Terms; Industry Terms: Not Available to Industry
How to cite: Rab40c cds in pGem-T Easy was a gift from Rob Parton (Addgene plasmid # 80562 ; http://n2t.net/addgene:80562 ; RRID:Addgene_80562)
