[The description below was written by a language model from this plasmid's Addgene catalogue record and pLannotate feature annotations shown in this document.]
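Description:
Rab40c cds in pGem-T Easy is a small bacterial cloning plasmid (about 3.9 kb by full-sequence NGS) that carries the coding sequence of zebrafish (Danio rerio) rab40c in the commercial pGEM-T Easy TA-cloning backbone. It belongs to a library of full-length zebrafish rab clones. The plasmid is maintained in E. coli at high copy from a ColE1/pUC-type origin and is selected with ampicillin through the bla (β-lactamase) gene and its native promoter. An f1 phage origin is also present, which allows single-stranded DNA production. The backbone retains the lac promoter, operator and CAP site together with a lacZα fragment. In this vector family the insert interrupts lacZα, which is the basis for blue/white screening.

The roughly 840 bp rab40c open reading frame sits in the multiple cloning region between opposing SP6 and T7 bacteriophage promoters. It is annotated on the minus strand, the same strand as the T7 promoter, so T7 polymerase should read the insert in the sense direction and SP6 should produce antisense RNA. This orientation is inferred from the feature table and is worth confirming before probe synthesis. The automated annotation labels the insert by homology to mouse Rab40c, a probable substrate-recognition subunit of an ECS-type E3 ubiquitin ligase, but the catalogue records the species as zebrafish. The short hornet peptide hit next to the SP6 promoter is most likely a spurious match to polylinker sequence. No eukaryotic promoter, tag or reporter is annotated, so the plasmid serves as a template and source clone rather than an expression vector. The stated use is in vitro transcription of riboprobes for in situ hybridisation, and the record also mentions unspecified other purposes.
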