Features (pLannotate 1.2.2; 14 found; start..end, strand, type, name):
    145..573     +  rep_origin     f1 ori (sequence partly withheld): f1 bacteriophage origin of replication; arrow indicates direction of (+) strand synthesis
    601..651     -  misc_feature   bom (fragment): basis of mobility region from pBR322
    678..782     +  promoter       AmpR promoter: bla
    783..1643    +  CDS            AmpR: β-lactamase; bla; confers resistance to ampicillin, carbenicillin, and related antibiotics
   1814..2402    +  rep_origin     ori: high-copy-number ColE1/pMB1/pBR322/pUC origin of replication
   2585..2677    +  CDS            lacI (fragment): lac repressor; lacI; The lac repressor binds to the lac operator to inhibit transcription in E. coli. This inhibition can be relieved by adding lactose or isopropyl-β-D-thiogalactopyranoside (IPTG).
   2690..2711    +  protein_bind   CAP binding site: CAP binding activates transcription in the presence of cAMP. E. coli catabolite activator protein
   2726..2756    +  promoter       lac promoter: promoter for the E. coli lac operon
   2764..2780    +  protein_bind   lac operator: The lac repressor binds to the lac operator to inhibit transcription in E. coli. This inhibition can be relieved by adding lactose or isopropyl-β-D-thiogalactopyranoside (IPTG). lac repressor encoded by lacI
   2822..2840    +  promoter       SP6 promoter: promoter for bacteriophage SP6 RNA polymerase
   2852..2914    +  CDS            VESPI_VESMG (fragment): Experimental evidence at protein level: Swiss-Prot protein existence level 1. Shows contractile activity on isolated ileum smooth muscle. From Vespa magnifica (Hornet).
   2935..3771    -  CDS            Rab40c: RB40C_MOUSE - Experimental evidence at protein level: Swiss-Prot protein existence level 1. Probable substrate-recognition component of a SCF-like ECS (Elongin-Cullin-SOCS-box protein) E3 ubiquitin ligase complex which mediates the ubiquitination and subsequent proteasomal degradation of target proteins. From Mus musculus (Mouse).
   3851..3869    -  promoter       T7 promoter: promoter for bacteriophage T7 RNA polymerase
   3872..141     +  CDS            lacZα (fragment) (across the origin): LacZα fragment of β-galactosidase; lacZ fragment
>Addgene plasmid #80562 | Rab40c cds in pGem-T Easy | addgene full sequence | sequence record 176448 | Addgene NGS Result
TTACAACGTCGTGACTGGGAAAACCCTGGCGTTACCCAACTTAATCGCCTTGCAGCACATCCCCCTTTCG
CCAGCTGGCGTAATAGCGAAGAGGCCCGCACCGATCGCCCTTCCCAACAGTTGCGCAGCCTGAATGGCGA
ATGG
[124 nt withheld, positions 145-268]
C
[91 nt withheld, positions 270-360]
A
[49 nt withheld, positions 362-410]
CCTTTGACGTTGGAGTCCACGTTCTTT
[37 nt withheld, positions 438-474]
ACCCTATCTCGGTCTATTCTTTTGATTTATAAGGGATTTTGCCGATTTCGGCCTATTGGTTAAAAAATGA
GCTGATTTAACAAAAATTTAACGCGAATTTTAACAAAATATTAACGCTTACAATTTCCTGATGCGGTATT
TTCTCCTTACGCATCTGTGCGGTATTTCACACCGCATCAGGTGGCACTTTTCGGGGAAATGTGCGCGGAA
CCCCTATTTGTTTATTTTTCTAAATACATTCAAATATGTATCCGCTCATGAGACAATAACCCTGATAAAT
GCTTCAATAATATTGAAAAAGGAAGAGTATGAGTATTCAACATTTCCGTGTCGCCCTTATTCCCTTTTTT
GCGGCATTTTGCCTTCCTGTTTTTGCTCACCCAGAAACGCTGGTGAAAGTAAAAGATGCTGAAGATCAGT
TGGGTGCACGAGTGGGTTACATCGAACTGGATCTCAACAGCGGTAAGATCCTTGAGAGTTTTCGCCCCGA
AGAACGTTTTCCAATGATGAGCACTTTTAAAGTTCTGCTATGTGGCGCGGTATTATCCCGTATTGACGCC
GGGCAAGAGCAACTCGGTCGCCGCATACACTATTCTCAGAATGACTTGGTTGAGTACTCACCAGTCACAG
AAAAGCATCTTACGGATGGCATGACAGTAAGAGAATTATGCAGTGCTGCCATAACCATGAGTGATAACAC
TGCGGCCAACTTACTTCTGACAACGATCGGAGGACCGAAGGAGCTAACCGCTTTTTTGCACAACATGGGG
GATCATGTAACTCGCCTTGATCGTTGGGAACCGGAGCTGAATGAAGCCATACCAAACGACGAGCGTGACA
CCACGATGCCTGTAGCAATGGCAACAACGTTGCGCAAACTATTAACTGGCGAACTACTTACTCTAGCTTC
CCGGCAACAATTAATAGACTGGATGGAGGCGGATAAAGTTGCAGGACCACTTCTGCGCTCGGCCCTTCCG
GCTGGCTGGTTTATTGCTGATAAATCTGGAGCCGGTGAGCGTGGGTCTCGCGGTATCATTGCAGCACTGG
GGCCAGATGGTAAGCCCTCCCGTATCGTAGTTATCTACACGACGGGGAGTCAGGCAACTATGGATGAACG
AAATAGACAGATCGCTGAGATAGGTGCCTCACTGATTAAGCATTGGTAACTGTCAGACCAAGTTTACTCA
TATATACTTTAGATTGATTTAAAACTTCATTTTTAATTTAAAAGGATCTAGGTGAAGATCCTTTTTGATA
ATCTCATGACCAAAATCCCTTAACGTGAGTTTTCGTTCCACTGAGCGTCAGACCCCGTAGAAAAGATCAA
AGGATCTTCTTGAGATCCTTTTTTTCTGCGCGTAATCTGCTGCTTGCAAACAAAAAAACCACCGCTACCA
GCGGTGGTTTGTTTGCCGGATCAAGAGCTACCAACTCTTTTTCCGAAGGTAACTGGCTTCAGCAGAGCGC
AGATACCAAATACTGTTCTTCTAGTGTAGCCGTAGTTAGGCCACCACTTCAAGAACTCTGTAGCACCGCC
TACATACCTCGCTCTGCTAATCCTGTTACCAGTGGCTGCTGCCAGTGGCGATAAGTCGTGTCTTACCGGG
TTGGACTCAAGACGATAGTTACCGGATAAGGCGCAGCGGTCGGGCTGAACGGGGGGTTCGTGCACACAGC
CCAGCTTGGAGCGAACGACCTACACCGAACTGAGATACCTACAGCGTGAGCTATGAGAAAGCGCCACGCT
TCCCGAAGGGAGAAAGGCGGACAGGTATCCGGTAAGCGGCAGGGTCGGAACAGGAGAGCGCACGAGGGAG
CTTCCAGGGGGAAACGCCTGGTATCTTTATAGTCCTGTCGGGTTTCGCCACCTCTGACTTGAGCGTCGAT
TTTTGTGATGCTCGTCAGGGGGGCGGAGCCTATGGAAAAACGCCAGCAACGCGGCCTTTTTACGGTTCCT
GGCCTTTTGCTGGCCTTTTGCTCACATGTTCTTTCCTGCGTTATCCCCTGATTCTGTGGATAACCGTATT
ACCGCCTTTGAGTGAGCTGATACCGCTCGCCGCAGCCGAACGACCGAGCGCAGCGAGTCAGTGAGCGAGG
AAGCGGAAGAGCGCCCAATACGCAAACCGCCTCTCCCCGCGCGTTGGCCGATTCATTAATGCAGCTGGCA
CGACAGGTTTCCCGACTGGAAAGCGGGCAGTGAGCGCAACGCAATTAATGTGAGTTAGCTCACTCATTAG
GCACCCCAGGCTTTACACTTTATGCTTCCGGCTCGTATGTTGTGTGGAATTGTGAGCGGATAACAATTTC
ACACAGGAAACAGCTATGACCATGATTACGCCAAGCTATTTAGGTGACACTATAGAATACTCAAGCTATG
CATCCAACGCGTTGGGAGCTCTCCCATATGGTCGACCTGCAGGCGGCCGCGAATTCACTAGTGATTGTGC
CTGGAGGCTAGGAGATCTTACAGTTGTTCCTGGTGCAGTTCTGTGGTGGACTTTGTGGCGGCCGGATGGA
TTTGGAGCGTTTAAGACTGTTACCTTTGCTGCCTCCGGCGGCATTGGCCAGCGAATACGAGCGGCCGTGC
ATCATGACAGCATTCATGCCGTTCGCCATGGAGAATGACTTCAAATGGCTCTTGATGGCCACAGGAAGTG
GCAGCTTATCGATTAGGTGCACAGGGGTGCAGGAAACAATGGCACGGCAGCACAAGTCCTGCAGACTGAA
TACTCTGTTGGGCCTCCAGAACTTCTCCATCCCATGCCTCATCAGGACGATGCGCGAGAGCTCTGTAAAG
GACTCGATGACGTTGAAGTTGCAGAGAGGACTCACTTCAAAAAATGTCATGCCATTCTTTTCTGCGTATG
CCCGTGCCTGTTCTGTGGGAACCTGTCGCTTGAACGCCAGGTGTAGCCGGTTACCCACTAGAATACGGGG
CACTCCAGGTGCATGCTCATCAATCTCCCTGATCCAGCGGTCTATCCCATCAAATGACCAGCGGTTGGTG
ATGTCATACACCAACAAGATCCCCTGCGCTCCCCTGGAGTACGACCTGAAAATGGTGCAAAACCTGCCTT
GTCCCGAAGTGTCCCAAAGCTCTAGTTTAACTCTCCGTCCATCCAACAGGATCGTGGTTGTCTTGTAGTC
GATTCCGCTGCTGTAGGCATATGGAGACTCAGCAGATCCGTCTTGAAGGCTATCCAGGATCTCTCCCTTG
CCCACGTCGCTGTCTCCGACCAGGAGGAACTTGAGCAGGTAGTCGTAGCTCTTCACAGGGCTTCCCTGGG
TGCCCATGACTACTCACATCAGAGAGCAATCGAATTCCCGCGGCCGCCATGGCGGCCGGGAGCATGCGAC
GTCGGGCCCAATTCGCCCTATAGTGAGTCGTATTACAATTCACTGGCCGTCGTT
